Addgene plasmid #118169: Lenti-(BB)-hPGK-KRAB-dCas9-P2A-BlastR TCF7L2 TSS-guide1
Purpose: CRISPR-mediated repression of TCF7L2. KRAB domain and catalytically inactive Cas9 from S. pyogenes with 2A-BlastR under the hPGK promoter.
Depositing lab: Jorge Ferrer. Depositing organization: Imperial College London. Publication: Human pancreatic islet three-dimensional chromatin architecture provides insights into the genetics of type 2 diabetes. Miguel-Escalada I, Bonas-Guarch S, Cebola I, Ponsa-Cobas J, Mendieta-Esteban J, Atla G, Javierre BM, Rolando DMY, Farabella I, Morgan CC, Garcia-Hurtado J, Beucher A, Moran I, Pasquali L, Ramos-Rodriguez M, Appel EVR, Linneberg A, Gjesing AP, Witte DR, Pedersen O, Grarup N, Ravassard P, Torrents D, Mercader JM, Piemonti L, Berney T, de Koning EJP, Kerr-Conte J, Pattou F, Fedko IO, Groop L, Prokopenko I, Hansen T, Marti-Renom MA, Fraser P, Ferrer J. Nat Genet. 2019 Jun 28. pii: 10.1038/s41588-019-0457-0. doi: 10.1038/s41588-019-0457-0. PubMed 31253982.
Backbone
  Vector backbone: Lenti-(BB)-hPGK-KRAB-dCas9-P2A-BlastR
  Backbone manufacturer: Jorge Ferrer
  Vector type: Mammalian Expression, Lentiviral, CRISPR
  Selectable markers: Blasticidin
Growth in bacteria
  Bacterial resistance: Ampicillin, 100 μg/mL
  Growth temperature: 37°C
  Growth strain: Stbl3
  Copy number: High Copy
Gene/Insert
  Gene/Insert name: KRAB-dCas9-2A-BlastR
  gRNA/shRNA sequence: GGGATCGAAATCCGGAGGAA
  Species: H. sapiens (human)
  Promoter: hPGK and U6
  Tag / fusion protein: HA (C terminal on insert)
  Cloning method: Restriction Enzyme; 5′ cloning site Unknown (destroyed during cloning); 3′ cloning site Unknown (destroyed during cloning)
  Sequencing primers: 5′ GATCCGCCACCATGGATGC
Terms and licenses: Academic/Nonprofit Terms; Industry Terms: Not Available to Industry
Depositor comments: Please visit https://www.biorxiv.org/content/early/2018/08/27/400291 for bioRxiv preprint. Note: Plasmid contains a N1396S mutation in dCas9. This mutation is not known to affect plasmid function.
How to cite: Lenti-(BB)-hPGK-KRAB-dCas9-P2A-BlastR TCF7L2 TSS-guide1 was a gift from Jorge Ferrer (Addgene plasmid # 118169 ; http://n2t.net/addgene:118169 ; RRID:Addgene_118169)
