[The description below was written by a language model from this plasmid's Addgene catalogue record and pLannotate feature annotations shown in this document.]
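Description:
Lenti-(BB)-hPGK-KRAB-dCas9-P2A-BlastR TCF7L2 TSS-guide1 is an all-in-one, third-generation-style lentiviral CRISPR interference vector designed to repress the human TCF7L2 gene. It is propagated in E. coli as a high-copy plasmid through a ColE1/pUC-type origin with ampicillin resistance (AmpR), and the backbone also carries an f1 origin and an SV40/EM7-driven bleomycin/Zeocin resistance cassette lying outside the viral genome. The transfer region is framed by a CMV enhancer/promoter-driven truncated HIV-1 5' LTR and a self-inactivating ΔU3 3' LTR. It includes the Ψ packaging signal, RRE for Rev-dependent export, cPPT/CTS to aid nuclear import, and a WPRE to boost transcript expression, followed by a bGH polyadenylation signal downstream of the 3' LTR.

Two expression units sit within the provirus. A human U6 Pol III promoter drives a single guide RNA made of a spacer directed, according to the construct name, at the TCF7L2 transcription start site, fused to the S. pyogenes gRNA scaffold; this unit spans the numbering origin of the circular sequence. The human PGK promoter then drives the ZNF10 KRAB repression domain fused to catalytically inactive S. pyogenes Cas9, linked by a P2A peptide to blasticidin S deaminase, so that the repressor and the mammalian selection marker come from one transcript. The record lists a C-terminal HA tag, although neither it nor the 2A element is separately annotated in the feature table. The depositor notes an N1396S substitution in dCas9 that is not known to affect function. The guide brings KRAB-dCas9 to the promoter region to silence transcription without cutting DNA, and the associated work concerns human pancreatic islet chromatin architecture and the genetics of type 2 diabetes.
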