Features (pLannotate 1.2.2; 34 found; start..end, strand, type, name):
      1..76      +  misc_RNA       gRNA scaffold: guide RNA scaffold for the Streptococcus pyogenes CRISPR/Cas9 system
    107..617     +  promoter       hPGK promoter: human phosphoglycerate kinase 1 promoter
    666..851     +  CDS            KRAB: Krüppel-associated box (KRAB) transcriptional repression domain from the human zinc finger protein ZNF10 (Margolin et al., 1994)
    873..4976    +  CDS            Cas9: Cas9 (Csn1) endonuclease from the Streptococcus pyogenes Type II CRISPR/Cas system generates RNA-guided double strand breaks in DNA
   5175..5573    +  CDS            BSD: blasticidin S deaminase; Aspergillus terreus BSD; confers resistance to blasticidin
   5574..5595    +  misc_feature   MCS (fragment): pBluescript multiple cloning site
   5598..6186    +  misc_feature   WPRE: woodchuck hepatitis virus posttranscriptional regulatory element
   6237..6256    +  misc_feature   cPPT/CTS (fragment): central polypurine tract and central termination sequence of HIV-1
   6258..6491    +  LTR            3' LTR (ΔU3): self-inactivating 3' long terminal repeat (LTR) from HIV-1
   6523..6747    +  polyA_signal   bGH poly(A) signal: bovine growth hormone polyadenylation signal
   6751..6772    +  promoter       SV40 promoter (fragment): SV40 enhancer and early promoter
   6793..7221    +  rep_origin     f1 ori (sequence partly withheld): f1 bacteriophage origin of replication; arrow indicates direction of (+) strand synthesis
   7235..7564    +  promoter       SV40 promoter: SV40 enhancer and early promoter
   7612..7659    +  promoter       EM7 promoter: synthetic bacterial promoter&nbsp
   7678..8052    +  CDS            BleoR: antibiotic-binding protein; Sh ble from Streptoalloteichus hindustanus; confers resistance to bleomycin, phleomycin, and Zeocin™
   8062..8187    +  CDS            ble (fragment): BLE_KLEPN - Experimental evidence at protein level: Swiss-Prot protein existence level 1. Binding protein with a strong affinity to the bleomycin family of antibiotics. Binds to CL990; an antimitotic-antibiotic compound. From Klebsiella pneumoniae.
   8182..8303    +  polyA_signal   SV40 poly(A) signal: SV40 polyadenylation signal
   8374..8396    -  protein_bind   lac operator (fragment): The lac repressor binds to the lac operator to inhibit transcription in E. coli. This inhibition can be relieved by adding lactose or isopropyl-β-D-thiogalactopyranoside (IPTG). lac repressor encoded by lacI
   8400..8430    -  promoter       lac promoter: promoter for the E. coli lac operon
   8445..8466    -  protein_bind   CAP binding site: CAP binding activates transcription in the presence of cAMP. E. coli catabolite activator protein
   8479..8571    -  CDS            lacI (fragment): lac repressor; lacI; The lac repressor binds to the lac operator to inhibit transcription in E. coli. This inhibition can be relieved by adding lactose or isopropyl-β-D-thiogalactopyranoside (IPTG).
   8754..9342    -  rep_origin     ori: high-copy-number ColE1/pMB1/pBR322/pUC origin of replication
   9513..10373   -  CDS            AmpR: β-lactamase; bla; confers resistance to ampicillin, carbenicillin, and related antibiotics
  10374..10478   -  promoter       AmpR promoter: bla
  10537..10589   -  misc_feature   bom (fragment): basis of mobility region from pBR322
  10744..11123   +  enhancer       CMV enhancer: human cytomegalovirus immediate early enhancer
  11124..11323   +  promoter       CMV promoter: human cytomegalovirus (CMV) immediate early promoter
  11341..11521   +  LTR            5' LTR (truncated): truncated 5' long terminal repeat (LTR) from HIV-1
  11568..11693   +  misc_feature   HIV-1 Ψ: packaging signal of human immunodeficiency virus type 1
  11677..12040   +  CDS            HIV-1 gag (fragment): gag protein from human immunodeficiency virus 1; gag
  12186..12419   +  misc_feature   RRE: The Rev response element (RRE) of HIV-1 allows for Rev-dependent mRNA export from the nucleus to the cytoplasm.
  12796..12896   +  CDS            Rev (fragment): human immunodeficiency virus 1 (HIV-1) Rev protein; rev; enhances nuclear export of unspliced and incompletely spliced viral mRNAs
  12946..13063   +  misc_feature   cPPT/CTS: central polypurine tract and central termination sequence of HIV-1
  13114..13354   +  promoter       U6 promoter: RNA polymerase III promoter for human U6 snRNA
>Addgene plasmid #118169 | Lenti-(BB)-hPGK-KRAB-dCas9-P2A-BlastR TCF7L2 TSS-guide1 | addgene full sequence | sequence record 240424 | Addgene NGS Result
GTTTTAGAGCTAGAAATAGCAAGTTAAAATAAGGCTAGTCCGTTATCAACTTGAAAAAGTGGCACCGAGT
CGGTGCTTTTTTGAATTCGCTAGCTAGGTCTTGAAAGGGGTTGGGGTTGCGCCTTTTCCAAGGCAGCCCT
GGGTTTGCGCAGGGACGCGGCTGCTCTGGGCGTGGTTCCGGGAAACGCAGCGGCGCCGACCCTGGGTCTC
GCACATTCTTCACGTCCGTTCGCAGCGTCACCCGGATCTTCGCCGCTACCCTTGTGGGCCCCCCGGCGAC
GCTTCCTGCTCCGCCCCTAAGTCGGGAAGGTTCCTTGCGGTTCGCGGCGTGCCGGACGTGACAAACGGAA
GCCGCACGTCTCACTAGTACCCTCGCAGACGGACAGCGCCAGGGAGCAATGGCAGCGCGCCGACCGCGAT
GGGCTGTGGCCAATAGCGGCTGCTCAGCAGGGCGCGCCGAGAGCAGCGGCCGGGAAGGGGCGGTGCGGGA
GGCGGGGTGTGGGGCGGTAGTGTGGGCCCTGTTCCTGCCCGCGCGGTGTTCCGCATTCTGCAAGCCTCCG
GAGCGCACGTCGGCAGTCGGCTCCCTCGTTGACCGAATCACCGACCTCTCTCCCCAGGACCGGTGATCCG
CCACCATGGATGCTAAGTCACTAACTGCCTGGTCCCGGACACTGGTGACCTTCAAGGATGTATTTGTGGA
CTTCACCAGGGAGGAGTGGAAGCTGCTGGACACTGCTCAGCAGATCGTGTACAGAAATGTGATGCTGGAG
AACTATAAGAACCTGGTTTCCTTGGGTTATCAGCTTACTAAGCCAGATGTGATCCTCCGGTTGGAGAAGG
GAGAAGAGCCCGGCGGTTCCGGCGGAGGGTCGATGGACAAGAAGTACAGCATCGGCCTGGCCATCGGCAC
CAACTCTGTCGGCTGGGCCGTGATCACCGACGAGTACAAGGTGCCCAGCAAGAAATTCAAGGTGCTGGGC
AACACCGACCGGCACAGCATCAAGAAGAACCTGATCGGCGCCCTGCTGTTCGACAGCGGAGAAACAGCCG
AGGCCACCCGGCTGAAGAGAACCGCCAGAAGAAGATACACCAGACGGAAGAACCGGATCTGCTATCTGCA
AGAGATCTTCAGCAACGAGATGGCCAAGGTGGACGACAGCTTCTTCCACAGACTGGAAGAGTCCTTCCTG
GTGGAAGAGGATAAGAAGCACGAGCGGCACCCCATCTTCGGCAACATCGTGGACGAGGTGGCCTACCACG
AGAAGTACCCCACCATCTACCACCTGAGAAAGAAACTGGTGGACAGCACCGACAAGGCCGACCTGCGGCT
GATCTATCTGGCCCTGGCCCACATGATCAAGTTCCGGGGCCACTTCCTGATCGAGGGCGACCTGAACCCC
GACAACAGCGACGTGGACAAGCTGTTCATCCAGCTGGTGCAGACCTACAACCAGCTGTTCGAGGAAAACC
CCATCAACGCCAGCGGCGTGGACGCCAAGGCCATCCTGTCTGCCAGACTGAGCAAGAGCAGACGGCTGGA
AAATCTGATCGCCCAGCTGCCCGGCGAGAAGAAGAATGGCCTGTTCGGCAACCTGATTGCCCTGAGCCTG
GGCCTGACCCCCAACTTCAAGAGCAACTTCGACCTGGCCGAGGATGCCAAACTGCAGCTGAGCAAGGACA
CCTACGACGACGACCTGGACAACCTGCTGGCCCAGATCGGCGACCAGTACGCCGACCTGTTTCTGGCCGC
CAAGAACCTGTCCGACGCCATCCTGCTGAGCGACATCCTGAGAGTGAACACCGAGATCACCAAGGCCCCC
CTGAGCGCCTCTATGATCAAGAGATACGACGAGCACCACCAGGACCTGACCCTGCTGAAAGCTCTCGTGC
GGCAGCAGCTGCCTGAGAAGTACAAAGAGATTTTCTTCGACCAGAGCAAGAACGGCTACGCCGGCTACAT
CGATGGCGGAGCCAGCCAGGAAGAGTTCTACAAGTTCATCAAGCCCATCCTGGAAAAGATGGACGGCACC
GAGGAACTGCTCGTGAAGCTGAACAGAGAGGACCTGCTGCGGAAGCAGCGGACCTTCGACAACGGCAGCA
TCCCCCACCAGATCCACCTGGGAGAGCTGCACGCCATTCTGCGGCGGCAGGAAGATTTTTACCCATTCCT
GAAGGACAACCGGGAAAAGATCGAGAAGATCCTGACCTTCCGCATCCCCTACTACGTGGGCCCTCTGGCC
AGGGGAAACAGCAGATTCGCCTGGATGACCAGAAAGAGCGAGGAAACCATCACCCCCTGGAACTTCGAGG
AAGTGGTGGACAAGGGCGCCAGCGCCCAGAGCTTCATCGAGCGGATGACCAACTTCGATAAGAACCTGCC
CAACGAGAAGGTGCTGCCCAAGCACAGCCTGCTGTACGAGTACTTCACCGTGTACAACGAGCTGACCAAA
GTGAAATACGTGACCGAGGGAATGAGAAAGCCCGCCTTCCTGAGCGGCGAGCAGAAAAAAGCCATCGTGG
ACCTGCTGTTCAAGACCAACCGGAAAGTGACCGTGAAGCAGCTGAAAGAGGACTACTTCAAGAAAATCGA
GTGCTTCGACTCCGTGGAAATCTCCGGCGTGGAAGATCGGTTCAACGCCTCCCTGGGCACATACCACGAT
CTGCTGAAAATTATCAAGGACAAGGACTTCCTGGACAATGAGGAAAACGAGGACATTCTGGAAGATATCG
TGCTGACCCTGACACTGTTTGAGGACAGAGAGATGATCGAGGAACGGCTGAAAACCTATGCCCACCTGTT
CGACGACAAAGTGATGAAGCAGCTGAAGCGGCGGAGATACACCGGCTGGGGCAGGCTGAGCCGGAAGCTG
ATCAACGGCATCCGGGACAAGCAGTCCGGCAAGACAATCCTGGATTTCCTGAAGTCCGACGGCTTCGCCA
ACAGAAACTTCATGCAGCTGATCCACGACGACAGCCTGACCTTTAAAGAGGACATCCAGAAAGCCCAGGT
GTCCGGCCAGGGCGATAGCCTGCACGAGCACATTGCCAATCTGGCCGGCAGCCCCGCCATTAAGAAGGGC
ATCCTGCAGACAGTGAAGGTGGTGGACGAGCTCGTGAAAGTGATGGGCCGGCACAAGCCCGAGAACATCG
TGATCGAAATGGCCAGAGAGAACCAGACCACCCAGAAGGGACAGAAGAACAGCCGCGAGAGAATGAAGCG
GATCGAAGAGGGCATCAAAGAGCTGGGCAGCCAGATCCTGAAAGAACACCCCGTGGAAAACACCCAGCTG
CAGAACGAGAAGCTGTACCTGTACTACCTGCAGAATGGGCGGGATATGTACGTGGACCAGGAACTGGACA
TCAACCGGCTGTCCGACTACGATGTGGACGCTATCGTGCCTCAGAGCTTTCTGAAGGACGACTCCATCGA
TAACAAAGTGCTGACTCGGAGCGACAAGAACCGGGGCAAGAGCGACAACGTGCCCTCCGAAGAGGTCGTG
AAGAAGATGAAGAACTACTGGCGCCAGCTGCTGAATGCCAAGCTGATTACCCAGAGGAAGTTCGACAATC
TGACCAAGGCCGAGAGAGGCGGCCTGAGCGAACTGGATAAGGCCGGCTTCATCAAGAGACAGCTGGTGGA
AACCCGGCAGATCACAAAGCACGTGGCACAGATCCTGGACTCCCGGATGAACACTAAGTACGACGAGAAC
GACAAACTGATCCGGGAAGTGAAAGTGATCACCCTGAAGTCCAAGCTGGTGTCCGATTTCCGGAAGGATT
TCCAGTTTTACAAAGTGCGCGAGATCAACAACTACCACCACGCCCACGACGCCTACCTGAACGCCGTCGT
GGGAACCGCCCTGATCAAAAAGTACCCTAAGCTGGAAAGCGAGTTCGTGTACGGCGACTACAAGGTGTAC
GACGTGCGGAAGATGATCGCCAAGAGCGAGCAGGAAATCGGCAAGGCTACCGCCAAGTACTTCTTCTACA
GCAACATCATGAACTTTTTCAAGACCGAGATTACCCTGGCCAACGGCGAGATCCGGAAGCGGCCTCTGAT
CGAGACAAACGGCGAAACAGGCGAGATCGTGTGGGATAAGGGCCGGGACTTTGCCACCGTGCGGAAAGTG
CTGTCTATGCCCCAAGTGAATATCGTGAAAAAGACCGAGGTGCAGACAGGCGGCTTCAGCAAAGAGTCTA
TCCTGCCCAAGAGGAACAGCGACAAGCTGATCGCCAGAAAGAAGGACTGGGACCCTAAGAAGTACGGCGG
CTTCGACAGCCCCACCGTGGCCTATTCTGTGCTGGTGGTGGCCAAAGTGGAAAAGGGCAAGTCCAAGAAA
CTGAAGAGTGTGAAAGAGCTGCTGGGGATCACCATCATGGAAAGAAGCAGCTTCGAGAAGAATCCCATCG
ACTTTCTGGAAGCCAAGGGCTACAAAGAAGTGAAAAAGGACCTGATCATCAAGCTGCCTAAGTACTCCCT
GTTCGAGCTGGAAAACGGCCGGAAGAGAATGCTGGCCTCTGCCGGCGAACTGCAGAAGGGAAACGAACTG
GCCCTGCCCTCCAAATATGTGAACTTCCTGTACCTGGCCAGCCACTATGAGAAGCTGAAGGGCTCCCCCG
AGGATAATGAGCAGAAACAGCTGTTTGTGGAACAGCACAAACACTACCTGGACGAGATCATCGAGCAGAT
CAGCGAGTTCTCCAAGAGAGTGATCCTGGCCGACGCTAATCTGGACAAGGTGCTGAGCGCCTACAACAAG
CACAGAGACAAGCCTATCAGAGAGCAGGCCGAGAATATCATCCACCTGTTTACCCTGACCAGTCTGGGAG
CCCCTGCCGCCTTCAAGTACTTTGACACCACCATCGACCGGAAGAGGTACACCAGCACCAAAGAGGTGCT
GGACGCCACCCTGATCCACCAGAGCATCACCGGCCTGTACGAGACACGGATCGACCTGTCTCAGCTGGGA
GGCGACGCCTATCCCTATGACGTGCCCGATTATGCCAGCCTGGGCAGCGGCTCCCCCAAGAAAAAACGCA
AGGTGGAAGATCCTAAGAAAAAGCGGAAAGTGGACGGCATTGGTAGTGGGAGCAACGGCAGCAGCGGGGA
TCCGGCCGCAACAAACTTCTCTCTGCTGAAACAAGCCGGAGATGTCGAAGAGAATCCTGGACCGATGGCC
AAGCCTTTGTCTCAAGAAGAATCCACCCTCATTGAAAGAGCAACGGCTACAATCAACAGCATCCCCATCT
CTGAAGACTACAGCGTCGCCAGCGCAGCTCTCTCTAGCGACGGCCGCATCTTCACTGGTGTCAATGTATA
TCATTTTACTGGGGGACCTTGTGCAGAACTCGTGGTGCTGGGCACTGCTGCTGCTGCGGCAGCTGGCAAC
CTGACTTGTATCGTCGCGATCGGAAATGAGAACAGGGGCATCTTGAGCCCCTGCGGACGGTGCCGACAGG
TGCTTCTCGATCTGCATCCTGGGATCAAAGCCATAGTGAAGGACAGTGATGGACAGCCGACGGCAGTTGG
GATTCGTGAATTGCTGCCCTCTGGTTATGTGTGGGAGGGCTAAGAATTCGATATCAAGCTTATCGGTAAT
CAACCTCTGGATTACAAAATTTGTGAAAGATTGACTGGTATTCTTAACTATGTTGCTCCTTTTACGCTAT
GTGGATACGCTGCTTTAATGCCTTTGTATCATGCTATTGCTTCCCGTATGGCTTTCATTTTCTCCTCCTT
GTATAAATCCTGGTTGCTGTCTCTTTATGAGGAGTTGTGGCCCGTTGTCAGGCAACGTGGCGTGGTGTGC
ACTGTGTTTGCTGACGCAACCCCCACTGGTTGGGGCATTGCCACCACCTGTCAGCTCCTTTCCGGGACTT
TCGCTTTCCCCCTCCCTATTGCCACGGCGGAACTCATCGCCGCCTGCCTTGCCCGCTGCTGGACAGGGGC
TCGGCTGTTGGGCACTGACAATTCCGTGGTGTTGTCGGGGAAATCATCGTCCTTTCCTTGGCTGCTCGCC
TGTGTTGCCACCTGGATTCTGCGCGGGACGTCCTTCTGCTACGTCCCTTCGGCCCTCAATCCAGCGGACC
TTCCTTCCCGCGGCCTGCTGCCGGCTCTGCGGCCTCTTCCGCGTCTTCGCCTTCGCCCTCAGACGAGTCG
GATCTCCCTTTGGGCCGCCTCCCCGCGTCGACTTTAAGACCAATGACTTACAAGGCAGCTGTAGATCTTA
GCCACTTTTTAAAAGAAAAGGGGGGACTGGAAGGGCTAATTCACTCCCAACGAAGACAAGATCTGCTTTT
TGCTTGTACTGGGTCTCTCTGGTTAGACCAGATCTGAGCCTGGGAGCTCTCTGGCTAACTAGGGAACCCA
CTGCTTAAGCCTCAATAAAGCTTGCCTTGAGTGCTTCAAGTAGTGTGTGCCCGTCTGTTGTGTGACTCTG
GTAACTAGAGATCCCTCAGACCCTTTTAGTCAGTGTGGAAAATCTCTAGCAGGGCCCGTTTAAACCCGCT
GATCAGCCTCGACTGTGCCTTCTAGTTGCCAGCCATCTGTTGTTTGCCCCTCCCCCGTGCCTTCCTTGAC
CCTGGAAGGTGCCACTCCCACTGTCCTTTCCTAATAAAATGAGGAAATTGCATCGCATTGTCTGAGTAGG
TGTCATTCTATTCTGGGGGGTGGGGTGGGGCAGGACAGCAAGGGGGAGGATTGGGAAGACAATAGCAGGC
ATGCTGGGGATGCGGTGGGCTCTATGGCTTCTGAGGCGGAAAGAACCAGCTGGGGCTCTAGGGGGTATCC
CC
[124 nt withheld, positions 6793-6916]
C
[91 nt withheld, positions 6918-7008]
A
[49 nt withheld, positions 7010-7058]
CCTTTGACGTTGGAGTCCACGTTCTTT
[37 nt withheld, positions 7086-7122]
ACCCTATCTCGGTCTATTCTTTTGATTTATAAGGGATTTTGCCGATTTCGGCCTATTGGTTAAAAAATGA
GCTGATTTAACAAAAATTTAACGCGAATTAATTCTGTGGAATGTGTGTCAGTTAGGGTGTGGAAAGTCCC
CAGGCTCCCCAGCAGGCAGAAGTATGCAAAGCATGCATCTCAATTAGTCAGCAACCAGGTGTGGAAAGTC
CCCAGGCTCCCCAGCAGGCAGAAGTATGCAAAGCATGCATCTCAATTAGTCAGCAACCATAGTCCCGCCC
CTAACTCCGCCCATCCCGCCCCTAACTCCGCCCAGTTCCGCCCATTCTCCGCCCCATGGCTGACTAATTT
TTTTTATTTATGCAGAGGCCGAGGCCGCCTCTGCCTCTGAGCTATTCCAGAAGTAGTGAGGAGGCTTTTT
TGGAGGCCTAGGCTTTTGCAAAAAGCTCCCGGGAGCTTGTATATCCATTTTCGGATCTGATCAGCACGTG
TTGACAATTAATCATCGGCATAGTATATCGGCATAGTATAATACGACAAGGTGAGGAACTAAACCATGGC
CAAGTTGACCAGTGCCGTTCCGGTGCTCACCGCGCGCGACGTCGCCGGAGCGGTCGAGTTCTGGACCGAC
CGGCTCGGGTTCTCCCGGGACTTCGTGGAGGACGACTTCGCCGGTGTGGTCCGGGACGACGTGACCCTGT
TCATCAGCGCGGTCCAGGACCAGGTGGTGCCGGACAACACCCTGGCCTGGGTGTGGGTGCGCGGCCTGGA
CGAGCTGTACGCCGAGTGGTCGGAGGTCGTGTCCACGAACTTCCGGGACGCCTCCGGGCCGGCCATGACC
GAGATCGGCGAGCAGCCGTGGGGGCGGGAGTTCGCCCTGCGCGACCCGGCCGGCAACTGCGTGCACTTCG
TGGCCGAGGAGCAGGACTGACACGTGCTACGAGATTTCGATTCCACCGCCGCCTTCTATGAAAGGTTGGG
CTTCGGAATCGTTTTCCGGGACGCCGGCTGGATGATCCTCCAGCGCGGGGATCTCATGCTGGAGTTCTTC
GCCCACCCCAACTTGTTTATTGCAGCTTATAATGGTTACAAATAAAGCAATAGCATCACAAATTTCACAA
ATAAAGCATTTTTTTCACTGCATTCTAGTTGTGGTTTGTCCAAACTCATCAATGTATCTTATCATGTCTG
TATACCGTCGACCTCTAGCTAGAGCTTGGCGTAATCATGGTCATAGCTGTTTCCTGTGTGAAATTGTTAT
CCGCTCACAATTCCACACAACATACGAGCCGGAAGCATAAAGTGTAAAGCCTGGGGTGCCTAATGAGTGA
GCTAACTCACATTAATTGCGTTGCGCTCACTGCCCGCTTTCCAGTCGGGAAACCTGTCGTGCCAGCTGCA
TTAATGAATCGGCCAACGCGCGGGGAGAGGCGGTTTGCGTATTGGGCGCTCTTCCGCTTCCTCGCTCACT
GACTCGCTGCGCTCGGTCGTTCGGCTGCGGCGAGCGGTATCAGCTCACTCAAAGGCGGTAATACGGTTAT
CCACAGAATCAGGGGATAACGCAGGAAAGAACATGTGAGCAAAAGGCCAGCAAAAGGCCAGGAACCGTAA
AAAGGCCGCGTTGCTGGCGTTTTTCCATAGGCTCCGCCCCCCTGACGAGCATCACAAAAATCGACGCTCA
AGTCAGAGGTGGCGAAACCCGACAGGACTATAAAGATACCAGGCGTTTCCCCCTGGAAGCTCCCTCGTGC
GCTCTCCTGTTCCGACCCTGCCGCTTACCGGATACCTGTCCGCCTTTCTCCCTTCGGGAAGCGTGGCGCT
TTCTCATAGCTCACGCTGTAGGTATCTCAGTTCGGTGTAGGTCGTTCGCTCCAAGCTGGGCTGTGTGCAC
GAACCCCCCGTTCAGCCCGACCGCTGCGCCTTATCCGGTAACTATCGTCTTGAGTCCAACCCGGTAAGAC
ACGACTTATCGCCACTGGCAGCAGCCACTGGTAACAGGATTAGCAGAGCGAGGTATGTAGGCGGTGCTAC
AGAGTTCTTGAAGTGGTGGCCTAACTACGGCTACACTAGAAGAACAGTATTTGGTATCTGCGCTCTGCTG
AAGCCAGTTACCTTCGGAAAAAGAGTTGGTAGCTCTTGATCCGGCAAACAAACCACCGCTGGTAGCGGTG
GTTTTTTTGTTTGCAAGCAGCAGATTACGCGCAGAAAAAAAGGATCTCAAGAAGATCCTTTGATCTTTTC
TACGGGGTCTGACGCTCAGTGGAACGAAAACTCACGTTAAGGGATTTTGGTCATGAGATTATCAAAAAGG
ATCTTCACCTAGATCCTTTTAAATTAAAAATGAAGTTTTAAATCAATCTAAAGTATATATGAGTAAACTT
GGTCTGACAGTTACCAATGCTTAATCAGTGAGGCACCTATCTCAGCGATCTGTCTATTTCGTTCATCCAT
AGTTGCCTGACTCCCCGTCGTGTAGATAACTACGATACGGGAGGGCTTACCATCTGGCCCCAGTGCTGCA
ATGATACCGCGAGACCCACGCTCACCGGCTCCAGATTTATCAGCAATAAACCAGCCAGCCGGAAGGGCCG
AGCGCAGAAGTGGTCCTGCAACTTTATCCGCCTCCATCCAGTCTATTAATTGTTGCCGGGAAGCTAGAGT
AAGTAGTTCGCCAGTTAATAGTTTGCGCAACGTTGTTGCCATTGCTACAGGCATCGTGGTGTCACGCTCG
TCGTTTGGTATGGCTTCATTCAGCTCCGGTTCCCAACGATCAAGGCGAGTTACATGATCCCCCATGTTGT
GCAAAAAAGCGGTTAGCTCCTTCGGTCCTCCGATCGTTGTCAGAAGTAAGTTGGCCGCAGTGTTATCACT
CATGGTTATGGCAGCACTGCATAATTCTCTTACTGTCATGCCATCCGTAAGATGCTTTTCTGTGACTGGT
GAGTACTCAACCAAGTCATTCTGAGAATAGTGTATGCGGCGACCGAGTTGCTCTTGCCCGGCGTCAATAC
GGGATAATACCGCGCCACATAGCAGAACTTTAAAAGTGCTCATCATTGGAAAACGTTCTTCGGGGCGAAA
ACTCTCAAGGATCTTACCGCTGTTGAGATCCAGTTCGATGTAACCCACTCGTGCACCCAACTGATCTTCA
GCATCTTTTACTTTCACCAGCGTTTCTGGGTGAGCAAAAACAGGAAGGCAAAATGCCGCAAAAAAGGGAA
TAAGGGCGACACGGAAATGTTGAATACTCATACTCTTCCTTTTTCAATATTATTGAAGCATTTATCAGGG
TTATTGTCTCATGAGCGGATACATATTTGAATGTATTTAGAAAAATAAACAAATAGGGGTTCCGCGCACA
TTTCCCCGAAAAGTGCCACCTGACGTCGACGGATCGGGAGATCTCCCGATCCCCTATGGTGCACTCTCAG
TACAATCTGCTCTGATGCCGCATAGTTAAGCCAGTATCTGCTCCCTGCTTGTGTGTTGGAGGTCGCTGAG
TAGTGCGCGAGCAAAATTTAAGCTACAACAAGGCAAGGCTTGACCGACAATTGCATGAAGAATCTGCTTA
GGGTTAGGCGTTTTGCGCTGCTTCGCGATGTACGGGCCAGATATACGCGTTGACATTGATTATTGACTAG
TTATTAATAGTAATCAATTACGGGGTCATTAGTTCATAGCCCATATATGGAGTTCCGCGTTACATAACTT
ACGGTAAATGGCCCGCCTGGCTGACCGCCCAACGACCCCCGCCCATTGACGTCAATAATGACGTATGTTC
CCATAGTAACGCCAATAGGGACTTTCCATTGACGTCAATGGGTGGAGTATTTACGGTAAACTGCCCACTT
GGCAGTACATCAAGTGTATCATATGCCAAGTACGCCCCCTATTGACGTCAATGACGGTAAATGGCCCGCC
TGGCATTATGCCCAGTACATGACCTTATGGGACTTTCCTACTTGGCAGTACATCTACGTATTAGTCATCG
CTATTACCATGGTGATGCGGTTTTGGCAGTACATCAATGGGCGTGGATAGCGGTTTGACTCACGGGGATT
TCCAAGTCTCCACCCCATTGACGTCAATGGGAGTTTGTTTTGGCACCAAAATCAACGGGACTTTCCAAAA
TGTCGTAACAACTCCGCCCCATTGACGCAAATGGGCGGTAGGCGTGTACGGTGGGAGGTCTATATAAGCA
GCGCGTTTTGCCTGTACTGGGTCTCTCTGGTTAGACCAGATCTGAGCCTGGGAGCTCTCTGGCTAACTAG
GGAACCCACTGCTTAAGCCTCAATAAAGCTTGCCTTGAGTGCTTCAAGTAGTGTGTGCCCGTCTGTTGTG
TGACTCTGGTAACTAGAGATCCCTCAGACCCTTTTAGTCAGTGTGGAAAATCTCTAGCAGTGGCGCCCGA
ACAGGGACTTGAAAGCGAAAGGGAAACCAGAGGAGCTCTCTCGACGCAGGACTCGGCTTGCTGAAGCGCG
CACGGCAAGAGGCGAGGGGCGGCGACTGGTGAGTACGCCAAAAATTTTGACTAGCGGAGGCTAGAAGGAG
AGAGATGGGTGCGAGAGCGTCAGTATTAAGCGGGGGAGAATTAGATCGCGATGGGAAAAAATTCGGTTAA
GGCCAGGGGGAAAGAAAAAATATAAATTAAAACATATAGTATGGGCAAGCAGGGAGCTAGAACGATTCGC
AGTTAATCCTGGCCTGTTAGAAACATCAGAAGGCTGTAGACAAATACTGGGACAGCTACAACCATCCCTT
CAGACAGGATCAGAAGAACTTAGATCATTATATAATACAGTAGCAACCCTCTATTGTGTGCATCAAAGGA
TAGAGATAAAAGACACCAAGGAAGCTTTAGACAAGATAGAGGAAGAGCAAAACAAAAGTAAGACCACCGC
ACAGCAAGCGGCCGCTGATCTTCAGACCTGGAGGAGGAGATATGAGGGACAATTGGAGAAGTGAATTATA
TAAATATAAAGTAGTAAAAATTGAACCATTAGGAGTAGCACCCACCAAGGCAAAGAGAAGAGTGGTGCAG
AGAGAAAAAAGAGCAGTGGGAATAGGAGCTTTGTTCCTTGGGTTCTTGGGAGCAGCAGGAAGCACTATGG
GCGCAGCGTCAATGACGCTGACGGTACAGGCCAGACAATTATTGTCTGGTATAGTGCAGCAGCAGAACAA
TTTGCTGAGGGCTATTGAGGCGCAACAGCATCTGTTGCAACTCACAGTCTGGGGCATCAAGCAGCTCCAG
GCAAGAATCCTGGCTGTGGAAAGATACCTAAAGGATCAACAGCTCCTGGGGATTTGGGGTTGCTCTGGAA
AACTCATTTGCACCACTGCTGTGCCTTGGAATGCTAGTTGGAGTAATAAATCTCTGGAACAGATTTGGAA
TCACACGACCTGGATGGAGTGGGACAGAGAAATTAACAATTACACAAGCTTAATACACTCCTTAATTGAA
GAATCGCAAAACCAGCAAGAAAAGAATGAACAAGAATTATTGGAATTAGATAAATGGGCAAGTTTGTGGA
ATTGGTTTAACATAACAAATTGGCTGTGGTATATAAAATTATTCATAATGATAGTAGGAGGCTTGGTAGG
TTTAAGAATAGTTTTTGCTGTACTTTCTATAGTGAATAGAGTTAGGCAGGGATATTCACCATTATCGTTT
CAGACCCACCTCCCAACCCCGAGGGGACCCGACAGGCCCGAAGGAATAGAAGAAGAAGGTGGAGAGAGAG
ACAGAGACAGATCCATTCGATTAGTGAACGGATCGGCACTGCGTGCGCCAATTCTGCAGACAAATGGCAG
TATTCATCCACAATTTTAAAAGAAAAGGGGGGATTGGGGGGTACAGTGCAGGGGAAAGAATAGTAGACAT
AATAGCAACAGACATACAAACTAAAGAATTACAAAAACAAATTACAAAAATTCAAAATTTTCGGGTTTAT
TACAGGGACAGCAGAGATCCAGTTTGGTTAATTAAGGTACCGAGGGCCTATTTCCCATGATTCCTTCATA
TTTGCATATACGATACAAGGCTGTTAGAGAGATAATTAGAATTAATTTGACTGTAAACACAAAGATATTA
GTACAAAATACGTGACGTAGAAAGTAATAATTTCTTGGGTAGTTTGCAGTTTTAAAATTATGTTTTAAAA
TGGACTATCATATGCTTACCGTAACTTGAAAGTATTTCGATTTCTTGGCTTTATATATCTTGTGGAAAGG
ACGAAACACCGGGATCGAAATCCGGAGGAA
