>Addgene plasmid #118169 | Lenti-(BB)-hPGK-KRAB-dCas9-P2A-BlastR TCF7L2 TSS-guide1 | depositor partial sequence | sequence record 223241 | Guide RNA, gRNA scaffold
NNNNNNNNNNNNNNNNNNNNNNNNNNTNTNNNGNNNGGACGAAACACCGGGATCGAAATCCGGAGGAAGT
TTTAGAGCTAGAAATAGCAAGTTAAAATAAGGCTAGTCCGTTATCAACTTGAAAAAGTGGCACCGAGTCG
GTGCTTTTTTGAATTCGCTAGCTAGGTCTTGAAAGGGGTTGGGGTTGCGCCTTTTCCAAGGCAGCCCTGG
GTTTGCGCAGGGACGCGGCTGCTCTGGGCGTGGTTCCGGGAAACGCANCGGCGCCGACCCTGGGTCTCGC
ACATTCNTCACGTCCGTTCGCAGCGTCNCCCGGATCTTCNCCGCTACCCTTGNGGGCCCCCCGGNNACGC
TTCCTGNTCCNNCNCNAANNNNGNAAGGNTCCTTGCNNNTCNNGGNGNGNCGGANGNGACAAACNNAANC
CNNNCNNCTCACTNNNNCNCTCNNANANNNNNNNNNNNNNANNNNNNNNNNNGCGCCNACNNNNANGGNN
NNNNNNNNANNNNNNNNGCTCANNNNNNNNGNTNANNNNNNNGNCNNNNNGGNNCNNNNCNNNNNNNNNN
TGNNNNNNNNCNNNNNNNNNANNNNNCNNNNNNAANNNNNNANGNNGNTNNNNGCNNNANNNNNNNNNNN
NNNNNNNNNNAANCNTCNNAGNNNNNNNNA
